Addgene plasmid #76040: MAP2K6 gRNA (BRDN0001145312)
Purpose: 3rd generation lentiviral gRNA plasmid targeting human MAP2K6
Depositing lab: John Doench & David Root. Depositing organization: Broad Institute. Publication: Optimized sgRNA design to maximize activity and minimize off-target effects of CRISPR-Cas9. Doench JG, Fusi N, Sullender M, Hegde M, Vaimberg EW, Donovan KF, Smith I, Tothova Z, Wilen C, Orchard R, Virgin HW, Listgarten J, Root DE. Nat Biotechnol. 2016 Jan 18. doi: 10.1038/nbt.3437. PubMed 26780180.
Backbone
  Vector backbone: lentiGuide-Puro
  Backbone manufacturer: Zhang Lab (Addgene plasmid # 52963)
  Vector type: Mammalian Expression, Lentiviral, CRISPR
  Selectable markers: Puromycin
Growth in bacteria
  Bacterial resistance: Ampicillin, 100 μg/mL
  Growth temperature: 37°C
  Growth strain: DH5alpha
  Copy number: High Copy
Gene/Insert
  Gene/Insert name: MAP2K6 (alt names: MAP2K6; NM_002758.3)
  gRNA/shRNA sequence: TTGGAGTCTAAATCTCGAGG
  Species: H. sapiens (human)
  Entrez Gene: MAP2K6 (a.k.a. MAPKK6, MEK6, MKK6, PRKMK6, SAPKK-3, SAPKK3)
  Promoter: hU6
  Cloning method: Unknown
  Sequencing primers: 5′ U6-F; 3′ pS2-R
Terms and licenses: Academic/Nonprofit Terms; Industry Terms: Not Available to Industry
Depositor comments: The gRNA was designed to target the following Genbank reference sequence(s): NM_002758.3. Note that this plasmid does NOT contain Cas9. It should be used in conjunction with lentiCas9-Blast (Addgene #52962) or otherwise with cell lines already expressing Cas9. Browse the full kinome gRNA library at http://www.addgene.org/pooled-library/broadgpp-human-kinome/ or visit http://www.broadinstitute.org/rnai/public/ for detailed protocols and information.
How to cite: MAP2K6 gRNA (BRDN0001145312) was a gift from John Doench & David Root (Addgene plasmid # 76040 ; http://n2t.net/addgene:76040 ; RRID:Addgene_76040)
