[The description below was written by a language model from this plasmid's Addgene catalogue record and pLannotate feature annotations shown in this document.]
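Description:
MAP2K6 gRNA (BRDN0001145312) is a third-generation lentiviral single-guide RNA plasmid built on the lentiGuide-Puro backbone and designed to target human MAP2K6 (also known as MEK6 or MKK6), with the guide designed against the NM_002758.3 reference transcript. It is one clone from a human kinome-directed gRNA collection. In bacteria it is maintained through a high-copy ColE1/pUC-type origin and selected with ampicillin via β-lactamase. The backbone also carries an f1 origin, an SV40 origin and remnants of lac and T7/T3 cloning-vector sequences that play no role in its function.

The transfer cassette is framed by an RSV promoter-driven truncated HIV-1 5' LTR and a self-inactivating ΔU3 3' LTR. The chimeric 5' LTR makes genomic RNA production Tat-independent, while the ΔU3 deletion leaves the integrated provirus without LTR promoter activity. Between the LTRs lie the Ψ packaging signal with a partial gag sequence, the Rev response element for nuclear export of the unspliced vector RNA, and a cPPT/CTS that aids nuclear import. A human U6 RNA polymerase III promoter drives the targeting spacer fused to the Streptococcus pyogenes Cas9 gRNA scaffold. Downstream, an EF-1α promoter with its first intron expresses puromycin N-acetyltransferase for selection of transduced mammalian cells, followed by a WPRE to boost transcript stability and expression.

The plasmid does not encode Cas9, so it must be used with a separate Cas9 vector or in cells that already express the nuclease. Its typical use is packaging into lentivirus to generate stable, puromycin-selected cell populations for CRISPR knockout of MAP2K6.
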