Features (pLannotate 1.2.2; 29 found; start..end, strand, type, name):
     14..80      +  CDS            small t antigen (fragment): SV40 (simian virus 40) small t antigen
    106..317     +  promoter       EF-1α core promoter: core promoter for human elongation factor EF-1α
    318..1256    +  intron         EF-1α intron A: intron upstream of the start codon of human EF-1α
   1278..1877    +  CDS            PuroR (fragment): puromycin N-acetyltransferase; pac from Streptomyces; confers resistance to puromycin
   1893..2481    +  misc_feature   WPRE: woodchuck hepatitis virus posttranscriptional regulatory element
   2532..2551    +  misc_feature   cPPT/CTS (fragment): central polypurine tract and central termination sequence of HIV-1
   2553..2786    +  LTR            3' LTR (ΔU3): self-inactivating 3' long terminal repeat (LTR) from HIV-1
   2864..2985    +  polyA_signal   SV40 poly(A) signal: SV40 polyadenylation signal
   3025..3160    +  rep_origin     SV40 ori: SV40 origin of replication
   3181..3199    -  promoter       T7 promoter: promoter for bacteriophage T7 RNA polymerase
   3207..3362    +  CDS            lacZα (fragment): LacZα fragment of β-galactosidase; lacZ fragment
   3367..3795    +  rep_origin     f1 ori (sequence partly withheld): f1 bacteriophage origin of replication; arrow indicates direction of (+) strand synthesis
   3848..3952    +  promoter       AmpR promoter: bla
   3953..4813    +  CDS            AmpR: β-lactamase; bla; confers resistance to ampicillin, carbenicillin, and related antibiotics
   4984..5572    +  rep_origin     ori: high-copy-number ColE1/pMB1/pBR322/pUC origin of replication
   5755..5847    +  CDS            lacI (fragment): lac repressor; lacI; The lac repressor binds to the lac operator to inhibit transcription in E. coli. This inhibition can be relieved by adding lactose or isopropyl-β-D-thiogalactopyranoside (IPTG).
   5860..5881    +  protein_bind   CAP binding site: CAP binding activates transcription in the presence of cAMP. E. coli catabolite activator protein
   5896..5926    +  promoter       lac promoter: promoter for the E. coli lac operon
   5934..5950    +  protein_bind   lac operator: The lac repressor binds to the lac operator to inhibit transcription in E. coli. This inhibition can be relieved by adding lactose or isopropyl-β-D-thiogalactopyranoside (IPTG). lac repressor encoded by lacI
   5995..6013    +  promoter       T3 promoter: promoter for bacteriophage T3 RNA polymerase
   6041..6267    +  promoter       RSV promoter: Rous sarcoma virus enhancer/promoter
   6268..6448    +  LTR            5' LTR (truncated): truncated 5' long terminal repeat (LTR) from HIV-1
   6495..6620    +  misc_feature   HIV-1 Ψ: packaging signal of human immunodeficiency virus type 1
   6604..6967    +  CDS            HIV-1 gag (fragment): gag protein from human immunodeficiency virus 1; gag
   7113..7346    +  misc_feature   RRE: The Rev response element (RRE) of HIV-1 allows for Rev-dependent mRNA export from the nucleus to the cytoplasm.
   7723..7749    +  CDS            Rev (fragment): human immunodeficiency virus 1 (HIV-1) Rev protein; rev; enhances nuclear export of unspliced and incompletely spliced viral mRNAs
   7753..7993    +  promoter       U6 promoter: RNA polymerase III promoter for human U6 snRNA
   8023..8098    +  misc_RNA       gRNA scaffold: guide RNA scaffold for the Streptococcus pyogenes CRISPR/Cas9 system
   8154..8271    +  misc_feature   cPPT/CTS: central polypurine tract and central termination sequence of HIV-1
>Addgene plasmid #76040 | MAP2K6 gRNA (BRDN0001145312) | addgene full sequence | sequence record 185064 | Addgene Assembled Sequence
CCCGGGTGCAAAGATGGATAAAGTTTTAAACAGAGAGGAATCTTTGCAGCTAATGGACCTTCTAGGTCTT
GAAAGGAGTGGGAATTGGCTCCGGTGCCCGTCAGTGGGCAGAGCGCACATCGCCCACAGTCCCCGAGAAG
TTGGGGGGAGGGGTCGGCAATTGATCCGGTGCCTAGAGAAGGTGGCGCGGGGTAAACTGGGAAAGTGATG
TCGTGTACTGGCTCCGCCTTTTTCCCGAGGGTGGGGGAGAACCGTATATAAGTGCAGTAGTCGCCGTGAA
CGTTCTTTTTCGCAACGGGTTTGCCGCCAGAACACAGGTAAGTGCCGTGTGTGGTTCCCGCGGGCCTGGC
CTCTTTACGGGTTATGGCCCTTGCGTGCCTTGAATTACTTCCACCTGGCTGCAGTACGTGATTCTTGATC
CCGAGCTTCGGGTTGGAAGTGGGTGGGAGAGTTCGAGGCCTTGCGCTTAAGGAGCCCCTTCGCCTCGTGC
TTGAGTTGAGGCCTGGCCTGGGCGCTGGGGCCGCCGCGTGCGAATCTGGTGGCACCTTCGCGCCTGTCTC
GCTGCTTTCGATAAGTCTCTAGCCATTTAAAATTTTTGATGACCTGCTGCGACGCTTTTTTTCTGGCAAG
ATAGTCTTGTAAATGCGGGCCAAGATCTGCACACTGGTATTTCGGTTTTTGGGGCCGCGGGCGGCGACGG
GGCCCGTGCGTCCCAGCGCACATGTTCGGCGAGGCGGGGCCTGCGAGCGCGGCCACCGAGAATCGGACGG
GGGTAGTCTCAAGCTGGCCGGCCTGCTCTGGTGCCTGGCCTCGCGCCGCCGTGTATCGCCCCGCCCTGGG
CGGCAAGGCTGGCCCGGTCGGCACCAGTTGCGTGAGCGGAAAGATGGCCGCTTCCCGGCCCTGCTGCAGG
GAGCTCAAAATGGAGGACGCGGCGCTCGGGAGAGCGGGCGGGTGAGTCACCCACACAAAGGAAAAGGGCC
TTTCCGTCCTCAGCCGTCGCTTCATGTGACTCCACGGAGTACCGGGCGCCGTCCAGGCACCTCGATTAGT
TCTCGAGCTTTTGGAGTACGTCGTCTTTAGGTTGGGGGGAGGGGTTTTATGCGATGGAGTTTCCCCACAC
TGAGTGGGTGGAGACTGAAGTTAGGCCAGCTTGGCACTTGATGTAATTCTCCTTGGAATTTGCCCTTTTT
GAGTTTGGATCTTGGTTCATTCTCAAGCCTCAGACAGTGGTTCAAAGTTTTTTTCTTCCATTTCAGGTGT
CGTGACGTACGGCCACCATGACCGAGTACAAGCCCACGGTGCGCCTCGCCACCCGCGACGACGTCCCCAG
GGCCGTACGCACCCTCGCCGCCGCGTTCGCCGACTACCCCGCCACGCGCCACACCGTCGATCCGGACCGC
CACATCGAGCGGGTCACCGAGCTGCAAGAACTCTTCCTCACGCGCGTCGGGCTCGACATCGGCAAGGTGT
GGGTCGCGGACGACGGCGCCGCCGTGGCGGTCTGGACCACGCCGGAGAGCGTCGAAGCGGGGGCGGTGTT
CGCCGAGATCGGCCCGCGCATGGCCGAGTTGAGCGGTTCCCGGCTGGCCGCGCAGCAACAGATGGAAGGC
CTCCTGGCGCCGCACCGGCCCAAGGAGCCCGCGTGGTTCCTGGCCACCGTCGGAGTCTCGCCCGACCACC
AGGGCAAGGGTCTGGGCAGCGCCGTCGTGCTCCCCGGAGTGGAGGCGGCCGAGCGCGCCGGGGTGCCCGC
CTTCCTGGAGACCTCCGCGCCCCGCAACCTCCCCTTCTACGAGCGGCTCGGCTTCACCGTCACCGCCGAC
GTCGAGGTGCCCGAAGGACCGCGCACCTGGTGCATGACCCGCAAGCCCGGTGCCTGAACGCGTTAAGTCG
ACAATCAACCTCTGGATTACAAAATTTGTGAAAGATTGACTGGTATTCTTAACTATGTTGCTCCTTTTAC
GCTATGTGGATACGCTGCTTTAATGCCTTTGTATCATGCTATTGCTTCCCGTATGGCTTTCATTTTCTCC
TCCTTGTATAAATCCTGGTTGCTGTCTCTTTATGAGGAGTTGTGGCCCGTTGTCAGGCAACGTGGCGTGG
TGTGCACTGTGTTTGCTGACGCAACCCCCACTGGTTGGGGCATTGCCACCACCTGTCAGCTCCTTTCCGG
GACTTTCGCTTTCCCCCTCCCTATTGCCACGGCGGAACTCATCGCCGCCTGCCTTGCCCGCTGCTGGACA
GGGGCTCGGCTGTTGGGCACTGACAATTCCGTGGTGTTGTCGGGGAAATCATCGTCCTTTCCTTGGCTGC
TCGCCTGTGTTGCCACCTGGATTCTGCGCGGGACGTCCTTCTGCTACGTCCCTTCGGCCCTCAATCCAGC
GGACCTTCCTTCCCGCGGCCTGCTGCCGGCTCTGCGGCCTCTTCCGCGTCTTCGCCTTCGCCCTCAGACG
AGTCGGATCTCCCTTTGGGCCGCCTCCCCGCGTCGACTTTAAGACCAATGACTTACAAGGCAGCTGTAGA
TCTTAGCCACTTTTTAAAAGAAAAGGGGGGACTGGAAGGGCTAATTCACTCCCAACGAAGACAAGATCTG
CTTTTTGCTTGTACTGGGTCTCTCTGGTTAGACCAGATCTGAGCCTGGGAGCTCTCTGGCTAACTAGGGA
ACCCACTGCTTAAGCCTCAATAAAGCTTGCCTTGAGTGCTTCAAGTAGTGTGTGCCCGTCTGTTGTGTGA
CTCTGGTAACTAGAGATCCCTCAGACCCTTTTAGTCAGTGTGGAAAATCTCTAGCAGTACGTATAGTAGT
TCATGTCATCTTATTATTCAGTATTTATAACTTGCAAAGAAATGAATATCAGAGAGTGAGAGGAACTTGT
TTATTGCAGCTTATAATGGTTACAAATAAAGCAATAGCATCACAAATTTCACAAATAAAGCATTTTTTTC
ACTGCATTCTAGTTGTGGTTTGTCCAAACTCATCAATGTATCTTATCATGTCTGGCTCTAGCTATCCCGC
CCCTAACTCCGCCCATCCCGCCCCTAACTCCGCCCAGTTCCGCCCATTCTCCGCCCCATGGCTGACTAAT
TTTTTTTATTTATGCAGAGGCCGAGGCCGCCTCGGCCTCTGAGCTATTCCAGAAGTAGTGAGGAGGCTTT
TTTGGAGGCCTAGGGACGTACCCAATTCGCCCTATAGTGAGTCGTATTACGCGCGCTCACTGGCCGTCGT
TTTACAACGTCGTGACTGGGAAAACCCTGGCGTTACCCAACTTAATCGCCTTGCAGCACATCCCCCTTTC
GCCAGCTGGCGTAATAGCGAAGAGGCCCGCACCGATCGCCCTTCCCAACAGTTGCGCAGCCTGAATGGCG
AATGGG
[124 nt withheld, positions 3367-3490]
C
[91 nt withheld, positions 3492-3582]
A
[49 nt withheld, positions 3584-3632]
CCTTTGACGTTGGAGTCCACGTTCTTT
[37 nt withheld, positions 3660-3696]
ACCCTATCTCGGTCTATTCTTTTGATTTATAAGGGATTTTGCCGATTTCGGCCTATTGGTTAAAAAATGA
GCTGATTTAACAAAAATTTAACGCGAATTTTAACAAAATATTAACGCTTACAATTTAGGTGGCACTTTTC
GGGGAAATGTGCGCGGAACCCCTATTTGTTTATTTTTCTAAATACATTCAAATATGTATCCGCTCATGAG
ACAATAACCCTGATAAATGCTTCAATAATATTGAAAAAGGAAGAGTATGAGTATTCAACATTTCCGTGTC
GCCCTTATTCCCTTTTTTGCGGCATTTTGCCTTCCTGTTTTTGCTCACCCAGAAACGCTGGTGAAAGTAA
AAGATGCTGAAGATCAGTTGGGTGCACGAGTGGGTTACATCGAACTGGATCTCAACAGCGGTAAGATCCT
TGAGAGTTTTCGCCCCGAAGAACGTTTTCCAATGATGAGCACTTTTAAAGTTCTGCTATGTGGCGCGGTA
TTATCCCGTATTGACGCCGGGCAAGAGCAACTCGGTCGCCGCATACACTATTCTCAGAATGACTTGGTTG
AGTACTCACCAGTCACAGAAAAGCATCTTACGGATGGCATGACAGTAAGAGAATTATGCAGTGCTGCCAT
AACCATGAGTGATAACACTGCGGCCAACTTACTTCTGACAACGATCGGAGGACCGAAGGAGCTAACCGCT
TTTTTGCACAACATGGGGGATCATGTAACTCGCCTTGATCGTTGGGAACCGGAGCTGAATGAAGCCATAC
CAAACGACGAGCGTGACACCACGATGCCTGTAGCAATGGCAACAACGTTGCGCAAACTATTAACTGGCGA
ACTACTTACTCTAGCTTCCCGGCAACAATTAATAGACTGGATGGAGGCGGATAAAGTTGCAGGACCACTT
CTGCGCTCGGCCCTTCCGGCTGGCTGGTTTATTGCTGATAAATCTGGAGCCGGTGAGCGTGGGTCTCGCG
GTATCATTGCAGCACTGGGGCCAGATGGTAAGCCCTCCCGTATCGTAGTTATCTACACGACGGGGAGTCA
GGCAACTATGGATGAACGAAATAGACAGATCGCTGAGATAGGTGCCTCACTGATTAAGCATTGGTAACTG
TCAGACCAAGTTTACTCATATATACTTTAGATTGATTTAAAACTTCATTTTTAATTTAAAAGGATCTAGG
TGAAGATCCTTTTTGATAATCTCATGACCAAAATCCCTTAACGTGAGTTTTCGTTCCACTGAGCGTCAGA
CCCCGTAGAAAAGATCAAAGGATCTTCTTGAGATCCTTTTTTTCTGCGCGTAATCTGCTGCTTGCAAACA
AAAAAACCACCGCTACCAGCGGTGGTTTGTTTGCCGGATCAAGAGCTACCAACTCTTTTTCCGAAGGTAA
CTGGCTTCAGCAGAGCGCAGATACCAAATACTGTTCTTCTAGTGTAGCCGTAGTTAGGCCACCACTTCAA
GAACTCTGTAGCACCGCCTACATACCTCGCTCTGCTAATCCTGTTACCAGTGGCTGCTGCCAGTGGCGAT
AAGTCGTGTCTTACCGGGTTGGACTCAAGACGATAGTTACCGGATAAGGCGCAGCGGTCGGGCTGAACGG
GGGGTTCGTGCACACAGCCCAGCTTGGAGCGAACGACCTACACCGAACTGAGATACCTACAGCGTGAGCT
ATGAGAAAGCGCCACGCTTCCCGAAGGGAGAAAGGCGGACAGGTATCCGGTAAGCGGCAGGGTCGGAACA
GGAGAGCGCACGAGGGAGCTTCCAGGGGGAAACGCCTGGTATCTTTATAGTCCTGTCGGGTTTCGCCACC
TCTGACTTGAGCGTCGATTTTTGTGATGCTCGTCAGGGGGGCGGAGCCTATGGAAAAACGCCAGCAACGC
GGCCTTTTTACGGTTCCTGGCCTTTTGCTGGCCTTTTGCTCACATGTTCTTTCCTGCGTTATCCCCTGAT
TCTGTGGATAACCGTATTACCGCCTTTGAGTGAGCTGATACCGCTCGCCGCAGCCGAACGACCGAGCGCA
GCGAGTCAGTGAGCGAGGAAGCGGAAGAGCGCCCAATACGCAAACCGCCTCTCCCCGCGCGTTGGCCGAT
TCATTAATGCAGCTGGCACGACAGGTTTCCCGACTGGAAAGCGGGCAGTGAGCGCAACGCAATTAATGTG
AGTTAGCTCACTCATTAGGCACCCCAGGCTTTACACTTTATGCTTCCGGCTCGTATGTTGTGTGGAATTG
TGAGCGGATAACAATTTCACACAGGAAACAGCTATGACCATGATTACGCCAAGCGCGCAATTAACCCTCA
CTAAAGGGAACAAAAGCTGGAGCTGCAAGCTTAATGTAGTCTTATGCAATACTCTTGTAGTCTTGCAACA
TGGTAACGATGAGTTAGCAACATGCCTTACAAGGAGAGAAAAAGCACCGTGCATGCCGATTGGTGGAAGT
AAGGTGGTACGATCGTGCCTTATTAGGAAGGCAACAGACGGGTCTGACATGGATTGGACGAACCACTGAA
TTGCCGCATTGCAGAGATATTGTATTTAAGTGCCTAGCTCGATACATAAACGGGTCTCTCTGGTTAGACC
AGATCTGAGCCTGGGAGCTCTCTGGCTAACTAGGGAACCCACTGCTTAAGCCTCAATAAAGCTTGCCTTG
AGTGCTTCAAGTAGTGTGTGCCCGTCTGTTGTGTGACTCTGGTAACTAGAGATCCCTCAGACCCTTTTAG
TCAGTGTGGAAAATCTCTAGCAGTGGCGCCCGAACAGGGACTTGAAAGCGAAAGGGAAACCAGAGGAGCT
CTCTCGACGCAGGACTCGGCTTGCTGAAGCGCGCACGGCAAGAGGCGAGGGGCGGCGACTGGTGAGTACG
CCAAAAATTTTGACTAGCGGAGGCTAGAAGGAGAGAGATGGGTGCGAGAGCGTCAGTATTAAGCGGGGGA
GAATTAGATCGCGATGGGAAAAAATTCGGTTAAGGCCAGGGGGAAAGAAAAAATATAAATTAAAACATAT
AGTATGGGCAAGCAGGGAGCTAGAACGATTCGCAGTTAATCCTGGCCTGTTAGAAACATCAGAAGGCTGT
AGACAAATACTGGGACAGCTACAACCATCCCTTCAGACAGGATCAGAAGAACTTAGATCATTATATAATA
CAGTAGCAACCCTCTATTGTGTGCATCAAAGGATAGAGATAAAAGACACCAAGGAAGCTTTAGACAAGAT
AGAGGAAGAGCAAAACAAAAGTAAGACCACCGCACAGCAAGCGGCCGCTGATCTTCAGACCTGGAGGAGG
AGATATGAGGGACAATTGGAGAAGTGAATTATATAAATATAAAGTAGTAAAAATTGAACCATTAGGAGTA
GCACCCACCAAGGCAAAGAGAAGAGTGGTGCAGAGAGAAAAAAGAGCAGTGGGAATAGGAGCTTTGTTCC
TTGGGTTCTTGGGAGCAGCAGGAAGCACTATGGGCGCAGCGTCAATGACGCTGACGGTACAGGCCAGACA
ATTATTGTCTGGTATAGTGCAGCAGCAGAACAATTTGCTGAGGGCTATTGAGGCGCAACAGCATCTGTTG
CAACTCACAGTCTGGGGCATCAAGCAGCTCCAGGCAAGAATCCTGGCTGTGGAAAGATACCTAAAGGATC
AACAGCTCCTGGGGATTTGGGGTTGCTCTGGAAAACTCATTTGCACCACTGCTGTGCCTTGGAATGCTAG
TTGGAGTAATAAATCTCTGGAACAGATTTGGAATCACACGACCTGGATGGAGTGGGACAGAGAAATTAAC
AATTACACAAGCTTAATACACTCCTTAATTGAAGAATCGCAAAACCAGCAAGAAAAGAATGAACAAGAAT
TATTGGAATTAGATAAATGGGCAAGTTTGTGGAATTGGTTTAACATAACAAATTGGCTGTGGTATATAAA
ATTATTCATAATGATAGTAGGAGGCTTGGTAGGTTTAAGAATAGTTTTTGCTGTACTTTCTATAGTGAAT
AGAGTTAGGCAGGGATATTCACCATTATCGTTTCAGACCCACCTCCCAACCCCGAGGGGACCCAGAGAGG
GCCTATTTCCCATGATTCCTTCATATTTGCATATACGATACAAGGCTGTTAGAGAGATAATTAGAATTAA
TTTGACTGTAAACACAAAGATATTAGTACAAAATACGTGACGTAGAAAGTAATAATTTCTTGGGTAGTTT
GCAGTTTTAAAATTATGTTTTAAAATGGACTATCATATGCTTACCGTAACTTGAAAGTATTTCGATTTCT
TGGCTTTATATATCTTGTGGAAAGGACGAAACACCGTTGGAGTCTAAATCTCGAGGGTTTTAGAGCTAGA
AATAGCAAGTTAAAATAAGGCTAGTCCGTTATCAACTTGAAAAAGTGGCACCGAGTCGGTGCTTTTTTAA
GCTTGGCGTAACTAGATCTTGAGACAAATGGCAGTATTCATCCACAATTTTAAAAGAAAAGGGGGGATTG
GGGGGTACAGTGCAGGGGAAAGAATAGTAGACATAATAGCAACAGACATACAAACTAAAGAATTACAAAA
ACAAATTACAAAAATTCAAAATTTTCGGGTTTATTACAGGGACAGCAGAGATCCACTTTGGCGCCGGCTC
GAGGGGG
