>Addgene plasmid #76040 | MAP2K6 gRNA (BRDN0001145312) | depositor partial sequence | sequence record 143500 | Target Sequence
TTGGAGTCTAAATCTCGAGG
