>Addgene plasmid #76040 | MAP2K6 gRNA (BRDN0001145312) | addgene partial sequence | sequence record 185063 | hU6-F
TTTTGGNGGTAGAAAGTAATAATTTCTTGGGTAGTTTGCAGTTTTAAAATTATGTTTTAAAATGGACTAT
CATATGCTTACCGTAACTTGAAAGTATTTCGATTTCTTGGCTTTATATATCTTGTGGAAAGGACGAAACA
CCGTTGGAGTCTAAATCTCGAGGGTTTTAGAGCTAGAAATAGCAAGTTAAAATAAGGCTAGTCCGTTATC
AACTTGAAAAAGTGGCACCGAGTCGGTGCTTTTTTAAGCTTGGCGTANCTAGATCTTGAGACAAATGGCA
GTATTCATCCACAATTTTAAAAGAAAAGGGGGGATTGGGGGGTACAGTGCAGGGGAAAGAATAGTAGACA
TAATAGCAACAGACATACAAACTAAAGAATTACAAAAACAAATTACAAAAATTCAAAATTTTCGGGTTTA
TTACAGGGACAGCAGAGATCCACTTTGGCGCCGGCTCGAGGGGGCCCGGGTGCAAAGATGGATAAAGTTT
TAAACAGAGAGGAATCTTTGCAGCTAATGGACCTTCTAGGTCTTGAAAGGAGTGGGAATTGGCTCCGGTG
CCCGTCAGTG
